Addgene plasmid #74782: pET21a-Chaetomium thermophilum LIC
Purpose: encodes dynein light intermediate chain (LIC) from Chaetomium thermophilum; no tag
Depositing lab: Ron Vale. Depositing organization: University of California, San Francisco (UCSF). Publication: A Ras-like domain in the light intermediate chain bridges the dynein motor to a cargo-binding region. Schroeder CM, Ostrem JM, Hertz NT, Vale RD. Elife. 2014 Oct 1;3:e03351. doi: 10.7554/eLife.03351. PubMed 25272277.
Backbone
  Vector backbone: pET21a
  Backbone size w/o insert (bp): 5385
  Total vector size (bp): 7029
  Vector type: Bacterial Expression
Growth in bacteria
  Bacterial resistance: Ampicillin, 100 μg/mL
  Growth temperature: 37°C
  Growth strain: DH5alpha
  Growth instructions: Use BL21 DE3 strain for protein production
  Copy number: Unknown
Gene/Insert
  Gene/Insert name: Chaetomium thermophilum dynein light intermediate chain (alt name: LIC)
  Species: Chaetomium thermophilum
  Insert size (bp): 1644
  Promoter: T7
  Cloning method: Restriction Enzyme; 5′ cloning site NdeI (not destroyed); 3′ cloning site HindIII (not destroyed)
  Sequencing primers: 5′ T7; 3′ T7 Terminal
Terms and licenses: Academic/Nonprofit Terms; Industry Terms: Not Available to Industry
How to cite: pET21a-Chaetomium thermophilum LIC was a gift from Ron Vale (Addgene plasmid # 74782 ; http://n2t.net/addgene:74782 ; RRID:Addgene_74782)
