[The description below was written by a language model from this plasmid's Addgene catalogue record and pLannotate feature annotations shown in this document.]
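Description:
pET21a-Chaetomium thermophilum LIC is a bacterial expression plasmid of about 7 kb built on the pET21a backbone. It produces the dynein light intermediate chain (LIC) of the thermophilic fungus Chaetomium thermophilum in E. coli. The 1,644 bp LIC coding sequence was inserted between the NdeI and HindIII sites, both of which are retained. This places it downstream of a T7 promoter, an adjacent lac operator and the strong ribosome binding site from phage T7 gene 10, with a T7 terminator at the far end of the cassette. The plasmid also carries lacI under its own promoter, so the lac repressor keeps the T7/lac promoter quiet until an inducer such as IPTG is added. Transcription depends on T7 RNA polymerase, so protein is made in a DE3 lysogen such as BL21(DE3), while a standard cloning strain is used for routine propagation.

The record states that the protein is untagged. The feature table does detect a His-tag fragment between the insert and the terminator, which corresponds to the vector's optional C-terminal tag. It is presumably not translated, for example because the insert keeps its own stop codon, although the record does not say this explicitly. The insert itself was not annotated by the automated tool and appears as the unlabelled gap between the RBS and the His fragment.

Maintenance elements are the standard pBR322-derived set: a ColE1/pMB1 origin with rop and bom, β-lactamase for ampicillin selection, and an f1 origin. The short TcR and SET1 hits are backbone remnants or chance matches, not functional genes. The construct is suited to making recombinant untagged LIC for biochemical and structural studies of the dynein motor complex.
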