Features (pLannotate 1.2.2; 18 found; start..end, strand, type, name):
     26..73      -  terminator     T7 terminator: transcription terminator for bacteriophage T7 RNA polymerase
     81..130     -  CDS            SET1 (fragment): solubility-enhancement tag derived from T7 phage gene 10B
    140..157     -  CDS            9xHis (fragment): 9xHis affinity tag
   1830..1852    -  RBS            RBS: efficient ribosome binding site from bacteriophage T7 gene 10 (Olins and Rangwala, 1989)
   1867..1891    -  protein_bind   lac operator: The lac repressor binds to the lac operator to inhibit transcription in E. coli. This inhibition can be relieved by adding lactose or isopropyl-β-D-thiogalactopyranoside (IPTG). lac repressor encoded by lacI
   1892..1910    -  promoter       T7 promoter: promoter for bacteriophage T7 RNA polymerase
   1932..2211    +  CDS            TcR (fragment): tetracycline efflux protein; tet; confers resistance to tetracycline
   2219..2296    +  promoter       lacI promoter: lacI
   2297..3379    +  CDS            lacI: lac repressor; lacI; The lac repressor binds to the lac operator to inhibit transcription in E. coli. This inhibition can be relieved by adding lactose or isopropyl-β-D-thiogalactopyranoside (IPTG).
   3392..3413    +  protein_bind   CAP binding site: CAP binding activates transcription in the presence of cAMP. E. coli catabolite activator protein
   3428..3719    +  CDS            TcR (fragment): tetracycline efflux protein; tet; confers resistance to tetracycline
   3791..4171    -  CDS            YPB1_ECOLX: Protein predicted: Swiss-Prot protein existence level 4. From Escherichia coli.
   4188..4379    +  CDS            rop: Rop protein, which maintains plasmids at low copy number; rop
   4481..4623    +  misc_feature   bom: basis of mobility region from pBR322
   4809..5397    -  rep_origin     ori: high-copy-number ColE1/pMB1/pBR322/pUC origin of replication
   5568..6428    -  CDS            AmpR: β-lactamase; bla; confers resistance to ampicillin, carbenicillin, and related antibiotics
   6429..6533    -  promoter       AmpR promoter: bla
   6560..7015    -  rep_origin     f1 ori (sequence partly withheld): f1 bacteriophage origin of replication; arrow indicates direction of (+) strand synthesis
>Addgene plasmid #74782 | pET21a-Chaetomium thermophilum LIC | addgene full sequence | sequence record 146996 | Addgene assembled full plasmid sequence
ATCCGGATATAGTTCCTCCTTTCAGCAAAAAACCCCTCAAGACCCGTTTAGAGGCCCCAAGGGGTTATGC
TAGTTATTGCTCAGCGGTGGCAGCAGCCAACTCAGCTTCCTTTCGGGCTTTGTTAGCAGCCGGATCTCAG
TGGTGGTGGTGGTGGTGCTCGAGTGCGGCCGCAAGCTTTTACTTGGCCGCGGCACCGCGCCTGTTCATCA
GCCCATGGAAGAAGGCCTGCAAGTTCTCCGTGTCCATGTGCGGTGTCGCCTCCACGGTGCTCTCTGTCGG
GCTATCTGGTTCTGATGGCGAACCATACGCTTGCCGCTCCTTCAGCCTCTGCACCATATCATCCGCATCA
ACCTGAATTCCGCCCATATTGAACTGTACCGGCCCAATATGCTCCAAGACCTTCCCTTCTACGGTCGGCC
GACGCCCGGTATCATCACCGATGCCGCCGACGAGATGCCGATCATCGTCAACCTTCTTATGGGCCTTGCG
CCGGGCCGACTCGCGCGACGATTCTTCCTCCTTCTGCCGCAGGGCCTCCAAGACCTTGAGCTGCTGCGCC
AGGAAGGCTTGCGTGTCGATCGTCTCGACCTCAAGATGCGTCGAATGCGTGTTGCGCCCGGCTAGTTGCA
GCGCGTCCATAGTTGGGTCTTGAACGGCTTCCTCGTAAAGGACGACGGTTGAGCCTTCGGGATCGGGCAG
GGCCTCCTCAACAAGGGTACTCCCGTCCTCACCGTTAATTTGCCCGTCTTCGCCATTGGCAGCAGTGCCA
TTAATAGAACGGATGAGTGGGTATGGTTGGTCGAGATCAACCGACCAACCATTGCTCACGCGCTCGACGT
CGAAGCCTTCCCTAAGCACACGAATCTTGCCCCAGGAGTCCCAGTTCGGGGGAACCACAATCTTATCCCT
CTCAATAACATTGTGTTTGAGTGGTTGCTTCTTGAGGAGTGAATGTATCCCTAGGCTGGAATGGATAAGG
CTAGGAAGTTGTGAGGGCACGGAAGGGGTTGTGTAAATCAATGAAGCGCCGTGCTTCAAAAGCACTGTCC
GCATAAACTGTAGGACAACATCAAACTCTTCTTCCTTCCAACCTTGTGTCTTCTCTAAATACTCCATCTT
CTCGGCGTTCTGGCAGACAACACACAGCGGCAACCCCAAGCCATCCTCCCATTCACCAGGTCCCAATGGC
AGGGCAGGCTCGGCATCTGCTGTGGGAGCAGTCATGCTGCCATCGAGATTGATACCCCCCCCACGGCCCC
GATCCCTCCATGAAAGCATCACCTCCTCCATAGTCGCCTTGCACTCGTGCGATAATGACACCAAGACCGT
CCGCAACAGCAGGATCCATTCCCGCAACTGGCGCATCCACTTCCATGGCTGCGACCAATCCAGCAGAATC
ACGATCAGAGTATTAGGTATTGAGTCGGGAGTAAGGATCGGCTGGAGGAGTGATGCAAAGGCGGGCGAGG
GATCTGTGAGAGTGTAAATGGAGATGCGCGCCAATGTGTCTTCATGATCGGCATCTAGCACGTCGTAGTA
GGTATAGCCTAGAGCGAAGCTGTTCGCGACGGGAGGGGAACGTGAGCTGCTTCGGTCGAGGGTGCGGCGA
TCGTTGCTGGAGAGAGCCTCGAAGAACTCGCGCTGTGAATCAACAGTACCGCCCAGCAGAATGATGTTCT
TTTCCGGCAGCCGGCGCCCGCTGGCGACGGAGGAGAGCATTGAATTCCATAGGTCCTTCTTCTCTCCCTT
GTCACCATTCTTGGAGTCCGAGGCGGCCGAGGCGGCCGTGTAGGTCGAGTAGCGGTTTGTGTTTGCCGTC
ATATGTATATCTCCTTCTTAAAGTTAAACAAAATTATTTCTAGAGGGGAATTGTTATCCGCTCACAATTC
CCCTATAGTGAGTCGTATTAATTTCGCGGGATCGAGATCTCGATCCTCTACGCCGGACGCATCGTGGCCG
GCATCACCGGCGCCACAGGTGCGGTTGCTGGCGCCTATATCGCCGACATCACCGATGGGGAAGATCGGGC
TCGCCACTTCGGGCTCATGAGCGCTTGTTTCGGCGTGGGTATGGTGGCAGGCCCCGTGGCCGGGGGACTG
TTGGGCGCCATCTCCTTGCATGCACCATTCCTTGCGGCGGCGGTGCTCAACGGCCTCAACCTACTACTGG
GCTGCTTCCTAATGCAGGAGTCGCATAAGGGAGAGCGTCGAGATCCCGGACACCATCGAATGGCGCAAAA
CCTTTCGCGGTATGGCATGATAGCGCCCGGAAGAGAGTCAATTCAGGGTGGTGAATGTGAAACCAGTAAC
GTTATACGATGTCGCAGAGTATGCCGGTGTCTCTTATCAGACCGTTTCCCGCGTGGTGAACCAGGCCAGC
CACGTTTCTGCGAAAACGCGGGAAAAAGTGGAAGCGGCGATGGCGGAGCTGAATTACATTCCCAACCGCG
TGGCACAACAACTGGCGGGCAAACAGTCGTTGCTGATTGGCGTTGCCACCTCCAGTCTGGCCCTGCACGC
GCCGTCGCAAATTGTCGCGGCGATTAAATCTCGCGCCGATCAACTGGGTGCCAGCGTGGTGGTGTCGATG
GTAGAACGAAGCGGCGTCGAAGCCTGTAAAGCGGCGGTGCACAATCTTCTCGCGCAACGCGTCAGTGGGC
TGATCATTAACTATCCGCTGGATGACCAGGATGCCATTGCTGTGGAAGCTGCCTGCACTAATGTTCCGGC
GTTATTTCTTGATGTCTCTGACCAGACACCCATCAACAGTATTATTTTCTCCCATGAAGACGGTACGCGA
CTGGGCGTGGAGCATCTGGTCGCATTGGGTCACCAGCAAATCGCGCTGTTAGCGGGCCCATTAAGTTCTG
TCTCGGCGCGTCTGCGTCTGGCTGGCTGGCATAAATATCTCACTCGCAATCAAATTCAGCCGATAGCGGA
ACGGGAAGGCGACTGGAGTGCCATGTCCGGTTTTCAACAAACCATGCAAATGCTGAATGAGGGCATCGTT
CCCACTGCGATGCTGGTTGCCAACGATCAGATGGCGCTGGGCGCAATGCGCGCCATTACCGAGTCCGGGC
TGCGCGTTGGTGCGGATATCTCGGTAGTGGGATACGACGATACCGAAGACAGCTCATGTTATATCCCGCC
GTTAACCACCATCAAACAGGATTTTCGCCTGCTGGGGCAAACCAGCGTGGACCGCTTGCTGCAACTCTCT
CAGGGCCAGGCGGTGAAGGGCAATCAGCTGTTGCCCGTCTCACTGGTGAAAAGAAAAACCACCCTGGCGC
CCAATACGCAAACCGCCTCTCCCCGCGCGTTGGCCGATTCATTAATGCAGCTGGCACGACAGGTTTCCCG
ACTGGAAAGCGGGCAGTGAGCGCAACGCAATTAATGTAAGTTAGCTCACTCATTAGGCACCGGGATCTCG
ACCGATGCCCTTGAGAGCCTTCAACCCAGTCAGCTCCTTCCGGTGGGCGCGGGGCATGACTATCGTCGCC
GCACTTATGACTGTCTTCTTTATCATGCAACTCGTAGGACAGGTGCCGGCAGCGCTCTGGGTCATTTTCG
GCGAGGACCGCTTTCGCTGGAGCGCGACGATGATCGGCCTGTCGCTTGCGGTATTCGGAATCTTGCACGC
CCTCGCTCAAGCCTTCGTCACTGGTCCCGCCACCAAACGTTTCGGCGAGAAGCAGGCCATTATCGCCGGC
ATGGCGGCCCCACGGGTGCGCATGATCGTGCTCCTGTCGTTGAGGACCCGGCTAGGCTGGCGGGGTTGCC
TTACTGGTTAGCAGAATGAATCACCGATACGCGAGCGAACGTGAAGCGACTGCTGCTGCAAAACGTCTGC
GACCTGAGCAACAACATGAATGGTCTTCGGTTTCCGTGTTTCGTAAAGTCTGGAAACGCGGAAGTCAGCG
CCCTGCACCATTATGTTCCGGATCTGCATCGCAGGATGCTGCTGGCTACCCTGTGGAACACCTACATCTG
TATTAACGAAGCGCTGGCATTGACCCTGAGTGATTTTTCTCTGGTCCCGCCGCATCCATACCGCCAGTTG
TTTACCCTCACAACGTTCCAGTAACCGGGCATGTTCATCATCAGTAACCCGTATCGTGAGCATCCTCTCT
CGTTTCATCGGTATCATTACCCCCATGAACAGAAATCCCCCTTACACGGAGGCATCAGTGACCAAACAGG
AAAAAACCGCCCTTAACATGGCCCGCTTTATCAGAAGCCAGACATTAACGCTTCTGGAGAAACTCAACGA
GCTGGACGCGGATGAACAGGCAGACATCTGTGAATCGCTTCACGACCACGCTGATGAGCTTTACCGCAGC
TGCCTCGCGCGTTTCGGTGATGACGGTGAAAACCTCTGACACATGCAGCTCCCGGAGACGGTCACAGCTT
GTCTGTAAGCGGATGCCGGGAGCAGACAAGCCCGTCAGGGCGCGTCAGCGGGTGTTGGCGGGTGTCGGGG
CGCAGCCATGACCCAGTCACGTAGCGATAGCGGAGTGTATACTGGCTTAACTATGCGGCATCAGAGCAGA
TTGTACTGAGAGTGCACCATATATGCGGTGTGAAATACCGCACAGATGCGTAAGGAGAAAATACCGCATC
AGGCGCTCTTCCGCTTCCTCGCTCACTGACTCGCTGCGCTCGGTCGTTCGGCTGCGGCGAGCGGTATCAG
CTCACTCAAAGGCGGTAATACGGTTATCCACAGAATCAGGGGATAACGCAGGAAAGAACATGTGAGCAAA
AGGCCAGCAAAAGGCCAGGAACCGTAAAAAGGCCGCGTTGCTGGCGTTTTTCCATAGGCTCCGCCCCCCT
GACGAGCATCACAAAAATCGACGCTCAAGTCAGAGGTGGCGAAACCCGACAGGACTATAAAGATACCAGG
CGTTTCCCCCTGGAAGCTCCCTCGTGCGCTCTCCTGTTCCGACCCTGCCGCTTACCGGATACCTGTCCGC
CTTTCTCCCTTCGGGAAGCGTGGCGCTTTCTCATAGCTCACGCTGTAGGTATCTCAGTTCGGTGTAGGTC
GTTCGCTCCAAGCTGGGCTGTGTGCACGAACCCCCCGTTCAGCCCGACCGCTGCGCCTTATCCGGTAACT
ATCGTCTTGAGTCCAACCCGGTAAGACACGACTTATCGCCACTGGCAGCAGCCACTGGTAACAGGATTAG
CAGAGCGAGGTATGTAGGCGGTGCTACAGAGTTCTTGAAGTGGTGGCCTAACTACGGCTACACTAGAAGG
ACAGTATTTGGTATCTGCGCTCTGCTGAAGCCAGTTACCTTCGGAAAAAGAGTTGGTAGCTCTTGATCCG
GCAAACAAACCACCGCTGGTAGCGGTGGTTTTTTTGTTTGCAAGCAGCAGATTACGCGCAGAAAAAAAGG
ATCTCAAGAAGATCCTTTGATCTTTTCTACGGGGTCTGACGCTCAGTGGAACGAAAACTCACGTTAAGGG
ATTTTGGTCATGAGATTATCAAAAAGGATCTTCACCTAGATCCTTTTAAATTAAAAATGAAGTTTTAAAT
CAATCTAAAGTATATATGAGTAAACTTGGTCTGACAGTTACCAATGCTTAATCAGTGAGGCACCTATCTC
AGCGATCTGTCTATTTCGTTCATCCATAGTTGCCTGACTCCCCGTCGTGTAGATAACTACGATACGGGAG
GGCTTACCATCTGGCCCCAGTGCTGCAATGATACCGCGAGACCCACGCTCACCGGCTCCAGATTTATCAG
CAATAAACCAGCCAGCCGGAAGGGCCGAGCGCAGAAGTGGTCCTGCAACTTTATCCGCCTCCATCCAGTC
TATTAATTGTTGCCGGGAAGCTAGAGTAAGTAGTTCGCCAGTTAATAGTTTGCGCAACGTTGTTGCCATT
GCTGCAGGCATCGTGGTGTCACGCTCGTCGTTTGGTATGGCTTCATTCAGCTCCGGTTCCCAACGATCAA
GGCGAGTTACATGATCCCCCATGTTGTGCAAAAAAGCGGTTAGCTCCTTCGGTCCTCCGATCGTTGTCAG
AAGTAAGTTGGCCGCAGTGTTATCACTCATGGTTATGGCAGCACTGCATAATTCTCTTACTGTCATGCCA
TCCGTAAGATGCTTTTCTGTGACTGGTGAGTACTCAACCAAGTCATTCTGAGAATAGTGTATGCGGCGAC
CGAGTTGCTCTTGCCCGGCGTCAATACGGGATAATACCGCGCCACATAGCAGAACTTTAAAAGTGCTCAT
CATTGGAAAACGTTCTTCGGGGCGAAAACTCTCAAGGATCTTACCGCTGTTGAGATCCAGTTCGATGTAA
CCCACTCGTGCACCCAACTGATCTTCAGCATCTTTTACTTTCACCAGCGTTTCTGGGTGAGCAAAAACAG
GAAGGCAAAATGCCGCAAAAAAGGGAATAAGGGCGACACGGAAATGTTGAATACTCATACTCTTCCTTTT
TCAATATTATTGAAGCATTTATCAGGGTTATTGTCTCATGAGCGGATACATATTTGAATGTATTTAGAAA
AATAAACAAATAGGGGTTCCGCGCACATTTCCCCGAAAAGTGCCACCTGAAATTGTAAACGTTAATATTT
TGTTAAAATTCGCGTTAAATTTTTGTTAAATCAGCTCATTTTTTAACCAATAGGCCGAAATCGGCAAAAT
CCCTTATAAATCAAAAGAATAGACCGAGATAGGGT
[37 nt withheld, positions 6686-6722]
AAAGAACGTGGACTCCAACGTCAAAGG
[49 nt withheld, positions 6750-6798]
T
[91 nt withheld, positions 6800-6890]
G
[124 nt withheld, positions 6892-7015]
CCCATTCGCCA
