>Addgene plasmid #74782 | pET21a-Chaetomium thermophilum LIC | addgene partial sequence | sequence record 146991 | T7 5'-TAATACGACTCACTATAGGG-3'
CCCTCTAGAAATAATTTTGTTTAACTTTAAGAAGGAGATATACATATGACGGCAAACACAAACCGCTACT
CGACCTACACGGCCGCCTCGGCCGCCTCGGACTCCAAGAATGGTGACAAGGGAGAGAAGAAGGACCTATG
GAATTCAATGCTCTCCTCCGTCGCCAGCGGGCGCCGGCTGCCGGAAAAGAACATCATTCTGCTGGGCGGT
ACTGTTGATTCACAGCGCGAGTTCTTCGAGGCTCTCTCCAGCAACGATCGCCGCACCCTCGACCGAAGCA
GCTCACGTTCCCCTCCCGTCGCGAACAGCTTCGCTCTAGGCTATACCTACTACGACGTGCTAGATGCCGA
TCATGAAGACACATTGGCGCGCATCTCCATTTACACTCTCACAGATCCCTCGCCCGCCTTTGCATCACTC
CTCCAGCCGATCCTTACTCCCGACTCAATACCTAATACTCTGATCGTGATTCTGCTGGATTGGTCGCAGC
CATGGAAGTGGATGCGCCAGTTGCGGGAATGGATCCTGCTGTTGCGGACGGTCTTGGTGTCATTATCGCA
CGAGTGCAAGGCGACTATGGAGGAGGTGATGCTTTCATGGAGGGATCGGGGCCGTGGGGGGGGTATCAAT
CTCGATGGCAGCATGACTGCTCCCACAGCAGATGCCGAGCCTGCCCTGCCATTGGGACCTGGTGAATGGG
AGGATGGCTTGGGGTTGCCGCTGTGTGTTGTCTGCCAGAACGCCGAGAAGATGGAGTATTTAGAGAAGAC
ACAAGGTTGGAAGGAAGAAGAGTTTGATGTTGTCCTACAGTTTATGCGGACAGTGCTTTTGAAGCACGGC
GCTTCATTGATTTACACAACCCCTTCCGTGCCCTCACAACTTCCTAGCCTTATCCATTCCAGCCTAGGGA
TACATTCACTCCTCAAGAAGCAACCACTCAAACACAATGTTATTGAGAGGGATAAGATTGTGGTTCCCC
