>Addgene plasmid #74782 | pET21a-Chaetomium thermophilum LIC | addgene partial sequence | sequence record 146995 | T7term 5'-GCTAGTTATTGCTCAGCGG-3'
GCTTCCTTTCGGGCTTTGTTAGCAGCCGGATCTCAGTGGTGGTGGTGGTGGTGCTCGAGTGCGGCCGCAA
GCTTTTACTTGGCCGCGGCACCGCGCCTGTTCATCAGCCCATGGAAGAAGGCCTGCAAGTTCTCCGTGTC
CATGTGCGGTGTCGCCTCCACGGTGCTCTCTGTCGGGCTATCTGGTTCTGATGGCGAACCATACGCTTGC
CGCTCCTTCAGCCTCTGCACCATATCATCCGCATCAACCTGAATTCCGCCCATATTGAACTGTACCGGCC
CAATATGCTCCAAGACCTTCCCTTCTACGGTCGGCCGACGCCCGGTATCATCACCGATGCCGCCGACGAG
ATGCCGATCATCGTCAACCTTCTTATGGGCCTTGCGCCGGGCCGACTCGCGCGACGATTCTTCCTCCTTC
TGCCGCAGGGCCTCCAAGACCTTGAGCTGCTGCGCCAGGAAGGCTTGCGTGTCGATCGTCTCGACCTCAA
GATGCGTCGAATGCGTGTTGCGCCCGGCTAGTTGCAGCGCGTCCATAGTTGGGTCTTGAACGGCTTCCTC
GTAAAGGACGACGGTTGAGCCTTCGGGATCGGGCAGGGCCTCCTCAACAAGGGTACTCCCGTCCTCACCG
TTAATTTGCCCGTCTTCGCCATTGGCAGCAGTGCCATTAATAGAACGGATGA
